Addgene plasmid #179574: pJH3409
Purpose: Pceh-12::tomm20::miniSOG-SL2::RFP unc-54 3' UTR C.elegans VB-MN -specific expression of miniSOG-SL2 RFP
Depositing lab: Mei Zhen. Publication: Excitatory motor neurons are local oscillators for backward locomotion. Gao S, Guan SA, Fouad AD, Meng J, Kawano T, Huang YC, Li Y, Alcaire S, Hung W, Lu Y, Qi YB, Jin Y, Alkema M, Fang-Yen C, Zhen M. Elife. 2018 Jan 23;7. pii: 29915. doi: 10.7554/eLife.29915. PubMed 29360035.
Backbone
  Vector backbone: pBSK
  Backbone manufacturer: stratagene
  Backbone size w/o insert (bp): 7805
  Total vector size (bp): 8357
  Vector type: Worm Expression
Growth in bacteria
  Bacterial resistance: Ampicillin, 100 μg/mL
  Growth temperature: 37°C
  Growth strain: DH5alpha
  Copy number: High Copy
Gene/Insert
  Gene/Insert name: tomm20::miniSOG
  Species: C. elegans (nematode)
  Insert size (bp): 552
  Entrez Gene: tomm-20 (a.k.a. CELE_F23H12.2)
  Promoter: Pceh-12
  Tag / fusion protein: wCherry (C terminal on backbone)
  Cloning method: Restriction Enzyme; 5′ cloning site XmaI (not destroyed); 3′ cloning site KpnI (not destroyed)
  Sequencing primers: 5′ atgtcggacacaattct; 3′ GATGAAATACTGGA
Terms and licenses: Academic/Nonprofit Terms; Industry Terms: Not Available to Industry
How to cite: pJH3409 was a gift from Mei Zhen (Addgene plasmid # 179574 ; http://n2t.net/addgene:179574 ; RRID:Addgene_179574)
