[The description below was written by a language model from this plasmid's Addgene catalogue record and pLannotate feature annotations shown in this document.]
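Description:
pJH3409 is a C. elegans expression plasmid built on a pBSK-type (Bluescript) backbone, about 8.35 kb in total. It is propagated in E. coli as a high-copy plasmid through a ColE1/pUC-type origin and selected with ampicillin via the β-lactamase (AmpR) gene and its promoter. The feature table also picks up remnants typical of cloning vectors: a lac promoter/operator region with a CAP binding site, and fragments of lacI, rop and the pBR322 bom region. These play no role in the worm payload.

The payload is a bicistronic cassette driven by the ceh-12 promoter, which the record describes as giving expression specific to VB motor neurons. The promoter itself is not annotated but presumably lies in the large unannotated stretch upstream of the coding sequence. The first cistron fuses an N-terminal fragment of the mitochondrial outer-membrane import receptor tomm-20 to miniSOG, a small flavin-binding protein derived from Arabidopsis that generates singlet oxygen under blue light. Anchoring miniSOG to mitochondria in this way is a standard means of light-triggered cell ablation. An SL2 trans-splicing intergenic region then allows a separate red fluorescent protein (listed as wCherry, a worm-adapted mCherry, and detected as mCherry) to be translated from the same operon-like transcript. Expressing cells are therefore marked in red without the reporter being fused to miniSOG, even though the catalogue lists it as a C-terminal tag. The cassette ends in the unc-54 3' UTR; the adjacent aex-5 fragment probably reflects genomic sequence carried along with that UTR. The construct is suited to optogenetic ablation of VB motor neurons in studies of locomotor circuits.
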