Features (pLannotate 1.2.2; 13 found; start..end, strand, type, name):
    381..473     +  CDS            lacI (fragment): lac repressor; lacI; The lac repressor binds to the lac operator to inhibit transcription in E. coli. This inhibition can be relieved by adding lactose or isopropyl-β-D-thiogalactopyranoside (IPTG).
    486..507     +  protein_bind   CAP binding site: CAP binding activates transcription in the presence of cAMP. E. coli catabolite activator protein
    522..552     +  promoter       lac promoter: promoter for the E. coli lac operon
    560..576     +  protein_bind   lac operator: The lac repressor binds to the lac operator to inhibit transcription in E. coli. This inhibition can be relieved by adding lactose or isopropyl-β-D-thiogalactopyranoside (IPTG). lac repressor encoded by lacI
   3751..3975    +  CDS            tomm-20 (fragment): TOM20_CAEEL - Experimental evidence at protein level: Swiss-Prot protein existence level 1. Central component of the receptor complex responsible for the recognition and translocation of cytosolically synthesized mitochondrial preproteins (By similarity). Together with tomm-22 functions as the transit peptide receptor at the surface of the mitochondrion outer membrane and facilitates the movement of preproteins into the translocation pore (PubMed:21264209). From Caenorhabditis elegans.
   3982..4299    +  CDS            miniSOG: miniSOG is a basic (constitutively fluorescent) cyan fluorescent protein published in 2011, derived from Arabidopsis thaliana. It requires the cofactor flavin for fluorescence.
   4651..5511    +  CDS            mCherry: mCherry is a basic (constitutively fluorescent) red fluorescent protein published in 2004, derived from Discosoma sp.. It is reported to be a very rapidly-maturing monomer with low acid sensitivity.
   6210..6362    +  CDS            aex-5 (fragment): AEX5_CAEEL - Also known as kpc-3 From Caenorhabditis elegans.
   6490..6525    +  CDS            rop (fragment): Rop protein, which maintains plasmids at low copy number; rop
   6627..6726    +  misc_feature   bom (fragment): basis of mobility region from pBR322
   6824..6928    +  promoter       AmpR promoter: bla
   6929..7789    +  CDS            AmpR: β-lactamase; bla; confers resistance to ampicillin, carbenicillin, and related antibiotics
   7960..198     +  rep_origin     ori (across the origin): high-copy-number ColE1/pMB1/pBR322/pUC origin of replication
>Addgene plasmid #179574 | pJH3409 | addgene full sequence | sequence record 355658 | Addgene NGS Result
CTATGAGAAAGCGCCACGCTTCCCGAAGGGAGAAAGGCGGACAGGTATCCGGTAAGCGGCAGGGTCGGAA
CAGGAGAGCGCACGAGGGAGCTTCCAGGGGGAAACGCCTGGTATCTTTATAGTCCTGTCGGGTTTCGCCA
CCTCTGACTTGAGCGTCGATTTTTGTGATGCTCGTCAGGGGGGCGGAGCCTATGGAAAAACGCCAGCAAC
GCGGCCTTTTTACGGTTCCTGGCCTTTTGCTGGCCTTTTGCTCACATGTTCTTTCCTGCGTTATCCCCTG
ATTCTGTGGATAACCGTATTACCGCCTTTGAGTGAGCTGATACCGCTCGCCGCAGCCGAACGACCGAGCG
CAGCGAGTCAGTGAGCGAGGAAGCGGAAGAGCGCCCAATACGCAAACCGCCTCTCCCCGCGCGTTGGCCG
ATTCATTAATGCAGCTGGCACGACAGGTTTCCCGACTGGAAAGCGGGCAGTGAGCGCAACGCAATTAATG
TGAGTTAGCTCACTCATTAGGCACCCCAGGCTTTACACTTTATGCTTCCGGCTCGTATGTTGTGTGGAAT
TGTGAGCGGATAACAATTTCACACAGGAAACAGCTATGACCATGATTACGCCAAGCTGTAAGTTTAAACA
TGATCTTACTAACTAACTATTCTCATTTAAATTTTCAGAGCTTAAAAATGGCTGAAATCACTCACAACGA
TGGATACGCTAACAACTTGGAAATGAAATAAGCTTGGGCTGCAGCATGCGGCCGCTTTAGCGTATAGTAT
TCGGATAGAAATGTGTAAAAATGATGAAAAGCGTAGCATTCAATGAGACCCATATGGAAATTATGAAACC
AGAATAATTTGGTAATTGTATTAGTTTAGAAATATTTGTTTAAGTTATTGTGTTCAATTTGTTTTGTTTA
GGCAGCAACTGATTTGGATGAGAAGAGTTAAAAATAGGTTATTTAATCAATAAAAGCAATATGAAAAGTA
TTCCTCAGTAGGGTCTAACAATAAATACACTAATGGTCAAAATAATATAACTTATTCCAGTCTAAAAATA
TTCACGAATTTTCTTCTCCTAAATACTAGAAATTCTTAAATTTATCAAAAACCAGAAAAAATTGCAACAT
CTACAGTCAGTTTAAATTGTTTTTGAATTTTGGTATTTTGGTATTTGAGAAACGTTCAAATCAGATTTTA
AAAATATTGGATAGGTATTTTCGCACTCATACATCTTTGAAATAAAACATTAAGTTTTTTCTCAATACGT
TTGAAAAAAGTACAGTACTACATAGTATATGCACACATTTTCCAAATATATATTATCAACAGAAAACTAT
TCTCATCATTCTATTTTCCCAATATTCCCATCCACTTTGAATCACTAACAACAATCATGTGATTTCCTAA
ATGTTTTCCTTTTTTCAAATTGAAGAAAATCAACGCTGCGGAACACATTTTCCCGAAAAAAGCCGTCCGA
GTTGTTCCCGTCCACACCTTTTTTCCCTCTCAAGAGTTATTCTTTTGTAGATTCTTTGGATCATTCACTT
GATAGCCTAATAGTGGGCGTGTGTTTGTCTGTGCTCCGTTACGTGAAAAACGGAACAAATATTTTTTGAA
AAAAAAACATTCGAATTTTTCCGTCGCGTCTCGAAATGCCCATTTCTCCTGCTGGTAGGTTTTTATAGAC
CTCTATTTGAAAATTTAGTTATGAATGTTTAAATAAGTGTCTCTAAAACTATAAAAAACCAATTTTTAGA
GGAATCTTGGTAGATGCTCACTTTTCAGCTCACATTGATTAAATCCTCAAAAGTTCACATATAATCATTG
AAATTGTTTTTTGAAATAATTTTTTAAAAAGTTATGTTTGACTCATTCTGTTTTGGTTACTTTGGCAACT
ACCTGAACACAGTCTCCTGTATCAATTGCTCTTAAACTTTTTAATCGAAATTTTCAGATTCAACAAGCAT
TGCTCGTCAAAAACAACGTCGCATCGAACCACTTGTAATGCTTGATTCTCGGGATTACGGTAGTTGGAGG
AATGGAACAACTCCATCGCCGAGCACAAATAACAAAAGCCCTCCGGTATTTCAAAATGAGAAGAAGAGAG
TTCATTGGCGGAAATAATTCTTGTTTCAATTTTTTTTTGTATTCTCTGTAAACTGTGTACATATTTTGTA
AATTGGATTACTAATTTAAAAATAAATACTTGTAAAATAAAATGAAATAAATAAATAACTGTAAAAGCGT
ACTTCAGGTAGATCCAAAATATTTGGAGTGGATTTAATTTTTGGGTTCAGGTCAAGTCTGTGCGGCAAAC
GGCACAAGGTTCAAGGGACAAGCAACCGAAATCATTGATACTAACGAAAAGTTGAAATGCAGTAAGAAGA
TCAAGGAATTACCGGACAAAATTATTGCCAAGGAACAAAGGCATACGTCTCAGCTTCATTTGCATGATCC
TGTTCAAGTATTCCGTGACATCATCAACCACCATCACGTGTGTACCTCATACCAGGGCTGTGCGGCATCC
TGAATTTTCGGCGAACGTTCGCCGACACATAAATTTCTCATAATTTTTCGGCGATCGGCATTTATCGGCA
CTTTTCGGCATCCTTAAAAAAAAAATTTTGTGTTTTTTTTTCAATTTTCTAAATCTAAATAGTTGAATTC
CAAAGTTTTATAAAGAGTGTCTGGTTTGAATTTTAAAGCATAGATCAATTTCATATTTAAACGACCAGAC
TGTTGGGATAGTCAAAAAAGGATCCCAGAGGCAAGAATGATTCAAAATAATTGTGTCGACTAAAAGAATA
TGGCTAATAATTCAAATATGTTAATTTTTGGGAAGTGTTAGAAATACAGGTGATTTGGGAGTGTTATGAT
ACAAGAGACACAGAGATGTCTTTGGTTGTGTTTTATGACTATAATGTTTGTAGATTTATGTTTCAACGGA
TGAATGTGAAAAACTTGAATGTATATTCGATTAAATTTTTAAAAAATAAATTTTTCACAAATGCCGAAAA
ATACCGAAAAAAGTCGAACAAAAGTCGACCGTTTGCCGCACATCTCTCATACATATGAACGTCATATTTG
AATATTCTCGTTTAAGCTGATGTGCACGGCATTTGGAATATTACGGGAATTGCCAAAACCATAGAAAATA
TTTTCCTAACAGCAATCGAAACTATTTGATTCCATAACTCCAATTCCCTTCTTTAAACTAGAAATTTATA
AGCACATGCCTGTTCTAAGTATCCATCAATCAAATGCCAAGAAACCGCAAAACAAGGCGAAAATTATCAG
AATTCTCAACAAGTCATCCGGGCGGCTCCCAAGAGGCAGTGCCGCGGCGGCAACACGCTCATCTTAAATG
AAAACCCAAGAAAGAGACGCTATATAATGTTTTCCGAAATATCAATCATGCTTCTCCTCACACATCAGCT
TCTCGTCTTCTCGTCCTACCGTAGTCGCTTATGAACCGAGCCGCCTCCCTAGAGACTATGGGATCCTCAG
CGGTAAGTGATGGGCTCCGCCTTGTAAAATGCAACATTTTCCCTCATTCAATATGAGCCGGATGATTTTT
CGCATATTTATCATTTTTGTTTCAAAGACTCCTACAGTACTCTTCTAATCGTAAACCTTTTCAATTGACA
ATAATTTCAGACCCGGGATTGGCCAAAGGACCCAAAGGTATGTTTCGAATGATACTAACATAACATAGAA
CATTTTCAGGAGGACCCTTGGCTAGCGTCGACGGATCCCGATGTCGGACACAATTCTTGGTTTCAACAAA
TCAAACGTCGTTTTGGCTGCTGGAATTGCTGGAGCCGCTTTCCTCGGCTACTGCATTTACTTCGATCATA
AGAGAATCAACGCTCCAGACTACAAGGACAAGATTAGGCAAAGTCAGTGTTTTAACAACATATTTCCTTC
GGATTTTTATCTAAAAACAACTTATTTTCTTTCAGAGAGACGTGCCCAGGCTGGGGATCCTATGGAGAAA
AGTTTCGTGATAACTGATCCACGGCTGCCAGACAATCCCATCATCTTCGCATCCGATGGCTTCCTGGAGC
TGACCGAGTATTCCAGAGAGGAGATCCTGGGCCGCAATGGCCGCTTTCTGCAGGGACCAGAGACAGACCA
GGCCACAGTGCAGAAGATTCGCGATGCCATTAGAGATCAGCGCGAGATTACCGTGCAGCTGATAAACTAC
ACAAAAAGCGGGAAGAAATTCTGGAACCTCCTGCACCTCCAGCCCATGAGGGACCAGAAGGGTGAGCTCC
AGTATTTCATCGGAGTGCAGCTGGATGGATAAAGATCCCCGAGATCTTCAGCGCTCAGCATTCGTAGAAT
TGTAAGTTTAAACTTTCTCATACTAACTAACGCGCTCTATTTAAATTTTCAGAATTCGCTGTCTCATCCT
ACTTTCACCTAGTTAACTGCTTGTCTTAAAATCTATGCTTCTCTTTAGTATCTAAAATTTTCCTAGAAGC
TTACAAGTATATAAATGGTCTCTTCTCAATAAAGGTTGTATATTTATTCATCTTATTGAATCTGCCATTT
CCTCGTTTTTGCGAGTTTATATACCTTCCAATTTTCTTTCTATTGTATTTTCAACTTCTAATTTTAATTC
AGGGAAACTGCTTCAACGCATCGGTACCCTATGGTCTCAAAGGGTGAAGAAGATAACATGGCAATTATTA
AAGAGTTTATGCGTTTCAAGGTGCATATGGAGGGATCTGTCAATGGGCATGAGTTTGAAATTGAAGGTGA
AGGAGAAGGCCGACCATATGAGGGAACACAAACCGCAAAACTAAAGGTAAGTTTAAACATATATATACTA
ACTAACCCTGATTATTTAAATTTTCAGGTAACTAAAGGCGGACCATTACCATTCGCCTGGGACATCCTCT
CTCCACAGTTCATGTATGGAAGTAAAGCTTATGTTAAACATCCGGCAGATATACCAGATTATTTGAAACT
TTCATTCCCGGAGGGTTTTAAGTGGGAACGCGTAATGAATTTTGAAGACGGAGGAGTTGTTACAGTGACG
CAAGACTCAAGGTAAGTTTAAACAGTTCGGTACTAACTAACCATACATATTTAAATTTTCAGCCTCCAAG
ATGGAGAATTTATTTATAAAGTCAAACTTCGAGGAACGAATTTCCCCTCGGATGGATCTGTTATGCAGAA
GAAGACTATGGGATGGGAAGCTTCAAGTGAAAGAATGTACCCTGAAGACGGTGCTCTTAAGGGAGAGATT
AAACAACGTCTTAAATTGAAAGATGGAGGACATTACGATGCTGAGGTAAGTTTAAACATGATTTTACTAA
CTAACTAATCTGATTTAAATTTTCAGGTGAAGACAACTTACAAAGCCAAAAAACCAGTTCAGCTGCCAGG
AGCGTACAATGTTAATATTAAACTGGATATCACCTCCCACAACGAGGATTACACTATCGTTGAGCAATAT
GAAAGAGCTGAAGGGCGGCACTCGACAGGTGGCATGGATGAATTGTATAAGTAGGAGCTCCCGAGATCTT
CAGCGCTCAGCATTCGTAGAATTGTAAGTTTAAACTTTCTCATACTAACTAACGCGCTCTATTTAAATTT
TCAGAATTCCAACTGAGCGCCGGTCGCTACCATTACCAACTTGTCTGGTGTCAAAAATAATAGGGGCCGC
TGTCATCAGAGTAAGTTTAAACTGAGTTCTACTAACTAACGAGTAATATTTAAATTTTCAGCATCTCGCG
CCCGTGCCTCTGACTTCTAAGTCCAATTACTCTTCAACATCCCTACATGCTCTTTCTCCCTGTGCTCCCA
CCCCCTATTTTTGTTATTATCAAAAAACTTCTCTTAATTTCTTTGTTTTTTAGCTTCTTTTAAGTCACCT
CTAACAATGAAATTGTGTAGATTCAAAAATAGAATTAATTCGTAATAAAAAGTCGAAAAAAATTGTGCTC
CCTCCCCCCATTAATAATAATTCTATCCCAAAATCTACACAATGTTCTGTGTACACTTCTTATGTTTTTT
ACTTCTGATAAATTTTTTTGAAACATCATAGAAAAAACCGCACACAAAATACCTTATCATATGTTACGTT
TCAGTTTATGACCGCAATTTTTATTTCTTCGCACGTCTGGGCCTCTCATGACGTCAAATCATGCTCATCG
TGAAAAAGTTTTGGAGTATTTTTGGAATTTTTCAATCAAGTGAAAGTTTATGAAATTAATTTTCCTGCTT
TTGCTTTTTGGGGTTTCCCCTATTGTTTGTCAAGATTTCGAGGACGGCGTTTTTCTTGCTAAAATCACAA
GTATTGATGAGCACGATGCAAGAAAGATCGGAAGAAGGTTTGGGTTTGAGGCTCAGTGGAAGGTGAGTAG
AAGTTGATAATTTGAAAGTGGAGTAGTGTCTATGGGGTTTTTGCCTTAAATGACAGAATACATTCCCAAT
ATACCAAACATAACTGTTTCCTACTAGTCGGCCGTACGGGCCCTTTCGTCTCGCGCGTTTCGGTGATGAC
GGTGAAAACCTCTGACACATGCAGCTCCCGGAGACGGTCACAGCTTGTCTGTAAGCGGATGCCGGGAGCA
GACAAGCCCGTCAGGGCGCGTCAGCGGGTGTTGGCGGGTGTCGGGGCTGGCTTAACTATGCGGCATCAGA
GCAGATTGTACTGAGAGTGCACCATATGCGGTGTGAAATACCGCACAGATGCGTAAGGAGAAAATACCGC
ATCAGGCGGCCTTAAGGGCCTCGTGATACGCCTATTTTTATAGGTTAATGTCATGATAATAATGGTTTCT
TAGACGTCAGGTGGCACTTTTCGGGGAAATGTGCGCGGAACCCCTATTTGTTTATTTTTCTAAATACATT
CAAATATGTATCCGCTCATGAGACAATAACCCTGATAAATGCTTCAATAATATTGAAAAAGGAAGAGTAT
GAGTATTCAACATTTCCGTGTCGCCCTTATTCCCTTTTTTGCGGCATTTTGCCTTCCTGTTTTTGCTCAC
CCAGAAACGCTGGTGAAAGTAAAAGATGCTGAAGATCAGTTGGGTGCACGAGTGGGTTACATCGAACTGG
ATCTCAACAGCGGTAAGATCCTTGAGAGTTTTCGCCCCGAAGAACGTTTTCCAATGATGAGCACTTTTAA
AGTTCTGCTATGTGGCGCGGTATTATCCCGTATTGACGCCGGGCAAGAGCAACTCGGTCGCCGCATACAC
TATTCTCAGAATGACTTGGTTGAGTACTCACCAGTCACAGAAAAGCATCTTACGGATGGCATGACAGTAA
GAGAATTATGCAGTGCTGCCATAACCATGAGTGATAACACTGCGGCCAACTTACTTCTGACAACGATCGG
AGGACCGAAGGAGCTAACCGCTTTTTTGCACAACATGGGGGATCATGTAACTCGCCTTGATCGTTGGGAA
CCGGAGCTGAATGAAGCCATACCAAACGACGAGCGTGACACCACGATGCCTGTAGCAATGGCAACAACGT
TGCGCAAACTATTAACTGGCGAACTACTTACTCTAGCTTCCCGGCAACAATTAATAGACTGGATGGAGGC
GGATAAAGTTGCAGGACCACTTCTGCGCTCGGCCCTTCCGGCTGGCTGGTTTATTGCTGATAAATCTGGA
GCCGGTGAGCGTGGGTCTCGCGGTATCATTGCAGCACTGGGGCCAGATGGTAAGCCCTCCCGTATCGTAG
TTATCTACACGACGGGGAGTCAGGCAACTATGGATGAACGAAATAGACAGATCGCTGAGATAGGTGCCTC
ACTGATTAAGCATTGGTAACTGTCAGACCAAGTTTACTCATATATACTTTAGATTGATTTAAAACTTCAT
TTTTAATTTAAAAGGATCTAGGTGAAGATCCTTTTTGATAATCTCATGACCAAAATCCCTTAACGTGAGT
TTTCGTTCCACTGAGCGTCAGACCCCGTAGAAAAGATCAAAGGATCTTCTTGAGATCCTTTTTTTCTGCG
CGTAATCTGCTGCTTGCAAACAAAAAAACCACCGCTACCAGCGGTGGTTTGTTTGCCGGATCAAGAGCTA
CCAACTCTTTTTCCGAAGGTAACTGGCTTCAGCAGAGCGCAGATACCAAATACTGTTCTTCTAGTGTAGC
CGTAGTTAGGCCACCACTTCAAGAACTCTGTAGCACCGCCTACATACCTCGCTCTGCTAATCCTGTTACC
AGTGGCTGCTGCCAGTGGCGATAAGTCGTGTCTTACCGGGTTGGACTCAAGACGATAGTTACCGGATAAG
GCGCAGCGGTCGGGCTGAACGGGGGGTTCGTGCACACAGCCCAGCTTGGAGCGAACGACCTACACCGAAC
TGAGATACCTACAGCGTGAG
